Addgene plasmid #132471: pRARB.1.0-gDNA
Purpose: CRISPR/Cas9 plasmid to create GFP fusion proteins
Depositing lab: Kevin White. Depositing organization: University of Chicago.
Backbone
  Vector backbone: pX330
  Backbone manufacturer: addgene ID: 42230
  Vector type: CRISPR
Growth in bacteria
  Bacterial resistance: Ampicillin, 100 μg/mL
  Growth temperature: 37°C
  Growth strain: DH5alpha
  Copy number: High Copy
Gene/Insert
  Gene/Insert name: RARB
  gRNA/shRNA sequence: AAAATGTCTTATTGCACGAG TGG
  Species: H. sapiens (human)
  Entrez Gene: RARB (a.k.a. HAP, MCOPS12, NR1B2, RARbeta, RARbeta1, RRB2)
  Cloning method: Restriction Enzyme; 5′ cloning site BbsI (destroyed during cloning); 3′ cloning site BbsI (destroyed during cloning)
Terms and licenses: Academic/Nonprofit Terms; Industry Terms: Not Available to Industry
Depositor comments: gRNA sequence also includes uncloned PAM after the space
How to cite: pRARB.1.0-gDNA was a gift from Kevin White (Addgene plasmid # 132471 ; http://n2t.net/addgene:132471 ; RRID:Addgene_132471)
