[The description below was written by a language model from this plasmid's Addgene catalogue record and pLannotate feature annotations shown in this document.]
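Description:
pRARB.1.0-gDNA is a CRISPR/Cas9 plasmid built on the pX330 backbone, an all-in-one mammalian expression vector that delivers both a single guide RNA and Streptococcus pyogenes Cas9 from one molecule. It is maintained in E. coli as a high-copy plasmid through a ColE1/pUC-type origin and selected with ampicillin via the β-lactamase gene. An f1 phage origin, a single annotated AAV2 ITR and short bom and rop fragments are also present as backbone remnants; with only one ITR annotated, the record gives no indication that the construct is meant for AAV packaging.

The payload consists of two expression units. A human U6 RNA polymerase III promoter drives a guide RNA in which a 20-nucleotide spacer targeting human RARB (retinoic acid receptor beta) is joined to the S. pyogenes gRNA scaffold. The spacer was inserted between the BbsI sites, which were destroyed during cloning, and the depositor notes that the PAM listed with the guide is genomic context and is not part of the plasmid. The second unit uses a hybrid CBh-type promoter, made up of a CMV enhancer, chicken β-actin promoter and hybrid intron, to express Cas9. The annotation splits Cas9 into contiguous N- and C-terminal portions that together form one continuous coding sequence, followed by a nucleoplasmin nuclear localization signal and a bGH polyadenylation signal.

The stated purpose is to create GFP fusion proteins. No GFP sequence or homology arms are annotated here, so this plasmid presumably supplies only the targeted cut at the RARB locus, with the tag coming from a separate donor template that the record does not describe.
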