Features (pLannotate 1.2.2; 18 found; start..end, strand, type, name):
     79..122     +  misc_RNA       gRNA scaffold (fragment): guide RNA scaffold for the Streptococcus pyogenes CRISPR/Cas9 system
    169..454     +  enhancer       CMV enhancer: human cytomegalovirus immediate early enhancer; contains an 18-bp deletion relative to the standard CMV enhancer
    456..733     +  promoter       chicken β-actin promoter: No description available
    734..961     +  intron         hybrid intron: hybrid between chicken β-actin (CBA) and minute virus of mice (MMV) introns (Gray et al., 2011)
   1099..2700    +  CDS            Cas9(N): N-terminal portion of Streptococcus pyogenes Cas9 (Zetsche et al., 2015)
   2701..5199    +  CDS            Cas9(C): C-terminal portion of Streptococcus pyogenes Cas9 (Zetsche et al., 2015)
   5200..5247    +  CDS            nucleoplasmin NLS: bipartite nuclear localization signal from nucleoplasmin
   5281..5392    +  polyA_signal   bGH poly(A) signal: bovine growth hormone polyadenylation signal
   5497..5637    +  repeat_region  AAV2 ITR: inverted terminal repeat of adeno-associated virus serotype 2 inverted
   5642..5693    -  misc_feature   bom (fragment): basis of mobility region from pBR322
   5712..6167    +  rep_origin     f1 ori (sequence partly withheld): f1 bacteriophage origin of replication; arrow indicates direction of (+) strand synthesis
   6168..6217    -  misc_feature   bom (fragment): basis of mobility region from pBR322
   6319..6354    -  CDS            rop (fragment): Rop protein, which maintains plasmids at low copy number; rop
   6449..6553    +  promoter       AmpR promoter: bla
   6554..7414    +  CDS            AmpR: β-lactamase; bla; confers resistance to ampicillin, carbenicillin, and related antibiotics
   7585..8173    +  rep_origin     ori: high-copy-number ColE1/pMB1/pBR322/pUC origin of replication
   8235..8475    +  promoter       U6 promoter: RNA polymerase III promoter for human U6 snRNA
   8505..72      +  misc_RNA       gRNA scaffold (across the origin): guide RNA scaffold for the Streptococcus pyogenes CRISPR/Cas9 system
>Addgene plasmid #132471 | pRARB.1.0-gDNA | addgene full sequence | sequence record 267178 | Addgene NGS Result
TAGAGCTAGAAATAGCAAGTTAAAATAAGGCTAGTCCGTTATCAACTTGAAAAAGTGGCACCGAGTCGGT
GCTTTTTTGTTTTAGAGCTAGAAATAGCAAGTTAAAATAAGGCTAGTCCGTTTTTAGCGCGTGCGCCAAT
TCTGCAGACAAATGGCTCTAGAGGTACCCGTTACATAACTTACGGTAAATGGCCCGCCTGGCTGACCGCC
CAACGACCCCCGCCCATTGACGTCAATAGTAACGCCAATAGGGACTTTCCATTGACGTCAATGGGTGGAG
TATTTACGGTAAACTGCCCACTTGGCAGTACATCAAGTGTATCATATGCCAAGTACGCCCCCTATTGACG
TCAATGACGGTAAATGGCCCGCCTGGCATTGTGCCCAGTACATGACCTTATGGGACTTTCCTACTTGGCA
GTACATCTACGTATTAGTCATCGCTATTACCATGGTCGAGGTGAGCCCCACGTTCTGCTTCACTCTCCCC
ATCTCCCCCCCCTCCCCACCCCCAATTTTGTATTTATTTATTTTTTAATTATTTTGTGCAGCGATGGGGG
CGGGGGGGGGGGGGGGGCGCGCGCCAGGCGGGGCGGGGCGGGGCGAGGGGCGGGGCGGGGCGAGGCGGAG
AGGTGCGGCGGCAGCCAATCAGAGCGGCGCGCTCCGAAAGTTTCCTTTTATGGCGAGGCGGCGGCGGCGG
CGGCCCTATAAAAAGCGAAGCGCGCGGCGGGCGGGAGTCGCTGCGCGCTGCCTTCGCCCCGTGCCCCGCT
CCGCCGCCGCCTCGCGCCGCCCGCCCCGGCTCTGACTGACCGCGTTACTCCCACAGGTGAGCGGGCGGGA
CGGCCCTTCTCCTCCGGGCTGTAATTAGCTGAGCAAGAGGTAAGGGTTTAAGGGATGGTTGGTTGGTGGG
GTATTAATGTTTAATTACCTGGAGCACCTGCCTGAAATCACTTTTTTTCAGGTTGGACCGGTGCCACCAT
GGACTATAAGGACCACGACGGAGACTACAAGGATCATGATATTGATTACAAAGACGATGACGATAAGATG
GCCCCAAAGAAGAAGCGGAAGGTCGGTATCCACGGAGTCCCAGCAGCCGACAAGAAGTACAGCATCGGCC
TGGACATCGGCACCAACTCTGTGGGCTGGGCCGTGATCACCGACGAGTACAAGGTGCCCAGCAAGAAATT
CAAGGTGCTGGGCAACACCGACCGGCACAGCATCAAGAAGAACCTGATCGGAGCCCTGCTGTTCGACAGC
GGCGAAACAGCCGAGGCCACCCGGCTGAAGAGAACCGCCAGAAGAAGATACACCAGACGGAAGAACCGGA
TCTGCTATCTGCAAGAGATCTTCAGCAACGAGATGGCCAAGGTGGACGACAGCTTCTTCCACAGACTGGA
AGAGTCCTTCCTGGTGGAAGAGGATAAGAAGCACGAGCGGCACCCCATCTTCGGCAACATCGTGGACGAG
GTGGCCTACCACGAGAAGTACCCCACCATCTACCACCTGAGAAAGAAACTGGTGGACAGCACCGACAAGG
CCGACCTGCGGCTGATCTATCTGGCCCTGGCCCACATGATCAAGTTCCGGGGCCACTTCCTGATCGAGGG
CGACCTGAACCCCGACAACAGCGACGTGGACAAGCTGTTCATCCAGCTGGTGCAGACCTACAACCAGCTG
TTCGAGGAAAACCCCATCAACGCCAGCGGCGTGGACGCCAAGGCCATCCTGTCTGCCAGACTGAGCAAGA
GCAGACGGCTGGAAAATCTGATCGCCCAGCTGCCCGGCGAGAAGAAGAATGGCCTGTTCGGAAACCTGAT
TGCCCTGAGCCTGGGCCTGACCCCCAACTTCAAGAGCAACTTCGACCTGGCCGAGGATGCCAAACTGCAG
CTGAGCAAGGACACCTACGACGACGACCTGGACAACCTGCTGGCCCAGATCGGCGACCAGTACGCCGACC
TGTTTCTGGCCGCCAAGAACCTGTCCGACGCCATCCTGCTGAGCGACATCCTGAGAGTGAACACCGAGAT
CACCAAGGCCCCCCTGAGCGCCTCTATGATCAAGAGATACGACGAGCACCACCAGGACCTGACCCTGCTG
AAAGCTCTCGTGCGGCAGCAGCTGCCTGAGAAGTACAAAGAGATTTTCTTCGACCAGAGCAAGAACGGCT
ACGCCGGCTACATTGACGGCGGAGCCAGCCAGGAAGAGTTCTACAAGTTCATCAAGCCCATCCTGGAAAA
GATGGACGGCACCGAGGAACTGCTCGTGAAGCTGAACAGAGAGGACCTGCTGCGGAAGCAGCGGACCTTC
GACAACGGCAGCATCCCCCACCAGATCCACCTGGGAGAGCTGCACGCCATTCTGCGGCGGCAGGAAGATT
TTTACCCATTCCTGAAGGACAACCGGGAAAAGATCGAGAAGATCCTGACCTTCCGCATCCCCTACTACGT
GGGCCCTCTGGCCAGGGGAAACAGCAGATTCGCCTGGATGACCAGAAAGAGCGAGGAAACCATCACCCCC
TGGAACTTCGAGGAAGTGGTGGACAAGGGCGCTTCCGCCCAGAGCTTCATCGAGCGGATGACCAACTTCG
ATAAGAACCTGCCCAACGAGAAGGTGCTGCCCAAGCACAGCCTGCTGTACGAGTACTTCACCGTGTATAA
CGAGCTGACCAAAGTGAAATACGTGACCGAGGGAATGAGAAAGCCCGCCTTCCTGAGCGGCGAGCAGAAA
AAGGCCATCGTGGACCTGCTGTTCAAGACCAACCGGAAAGTGACCGTGAAGCAGCTGAAAGAGGACTACT
TCAAGAAAATCGAGTGCTTCGACTCCGTGGAAATCTCCGGCGTGGAAGATCGGTTCAACGCCTCCCTGGG
CACATACCACGATCTGCTGAAAATTATCAAGGACAAGGACTTCCTGGACAATGAGGAAAACGAGGACATT
CTGGAAGATATCGTGCTGACCCTGACACTGTTTGAGGACAGAGAGATGATCGAGGAACGGCTGAAAACCT
ATGCCCACCTGTTCGACGACAAAGTGATGAAGCAGCTGAAGCGGCGGAGATACACCGGCTGGGGCAGGCT
GAGCCGGAAGCTGATCAACGGCATCCGGGACAAGCAGTCCGGCAAGACAATCCTGGATTTCCTGAAGTCC
GACGGCTTCGCCAACAGAAACTTCATGCAGCTGATCCACGACGACAGCCTGACCTTTAAAGAGGACATCC
AGAAAGCCCAGGTGTCCGGCCAGGGCGATAGCCTGCACGAGCACATTGCCAATCTGGCCGGCAGCCCCGC
CATTAAGAAGGGCATCCTGCAGACAGTGAAGGTGGTGGACGAGCTCGTGAAAGTGATGGGCCGGCACAAG
CCCGAGAACATCGTGATCGAAATGGCCAGAGAGAACCAGACCACCCAGAAGGGACAGAAGAACAGCCGCG
AGAGAATGAAGCGGATCGAAGAGGGCATCAAAGAGCTGGGCAGCCAGATCCTGAAAGAACACCCCGTGGA
AAACACCCAGCTGCAGAACGAGAAGCTGTACCTGTACTACCTGCAGAATGGGCGGGATATGTACGTGGAC
CAGGAACTGGACATCAACCGGCTGTCCGACTACGATGTGGACCATATCGTGCCTCAGAGCTTTCTGAAGG
ACGACTCCATCGACAACAAGGTGCTGACCAGAAGCGACAAGAACCGGGGCAAGAGCGACAACGTGCCCTC
CGAAGAGGTCGTGAAGAAGATGAAGAACTACTGGCGGCAGCTGCTGAACGCCAAGCTGATTACCCAGAGA
AAGTTCGACAATCTGACCAAGGCCGAGAGAGGCGGCCTGAGCGAACTGGATAAGGCCGGCTTCATCAAGA
GACAGCTGGTGGAAACCCGGCAGATCACAAAGCACGTGGCACAGATCCTGGACTCCCGGATGAACACTAA
GTACGACGAGAATGACAAGCTGATCCGGGAAGTGAAAGTGATCACCCTGAAGTCCAAGCTGGTGTCCGAT
TTCCGGAAGGATTTCCAGTTTTACAAAGTGCGCGAGATCAACAACTACCACCACGCCCACGACGCCTACC
TGAACGCCGTCGTGGGAACCGCCCTGATCAAAAAGTACCCTAAGCTGGAAAGCGAGTTCGTGTACGGCGA
CTACAAGGTGTACGACGTGCGGAAGATGATCGCCAAGAGCGAGCAGGAAATCGGCAAGGCTACCGCCAAG
TACTTCTTCTACAGCAACATCATGAACTTTTTCAAGACCGAGATTACCCTGGCCAACGGCGAGATCCGGA
AGCGGCCTCTGATCGAGACAAACGGCGAAACCGGGGAGATCGTGTGGGATAAGGGCCGGGATTTTGCCAC
CGTGCGGAAAGTGCTGAGCATGCCCCAAGTGAATATCGTGAAAAAGACCGAGGTGCAGACAGGCGGCTTC
AGCAAAGAGTCTATCCTGCCCAAGAGGAACAGCGATAAGCTGATCGCCAGAAAGAAGGACTGGGACCCTA
AGAAGTACGGCGGCTTCGACAGCCCCACCGTGGCCTATTCTGTGCTGGTGGTGGCCAAAGTGGAAAAGGG
CAAGTCCAAGAAACTGAAGAGTGTGAAAGAGCTGCTGGGGATCACCATCATGGAAAGAAGCAGCTTCGAG
AAGAATCCCATCGACTTTCTGGAAGCCAAGGGCTACAAAGAAGTGAAAAAGGACCTGATCATCAAGCTGC
CTAAGTACTCCCTGTTCGAGCTGGAAAACGGCCGGAAGAGAATGCTGGCCTCTGCCGGCGAACTGCAGAA
GGGAAACGAACTGGCCCTGCCCTCCAAATATGTGAACTTCCTGTACCTGGCCAGCCACTATGAGAAGCTG
AAGGGCTCCCCCGAGGATAATGAGCAGAAACAGCTGTTTGTGGAACAGCACAAGCACTACCTGGACGAGA
TCATCGAGCAGATCAGCGAGTTCTCCAAGAGAGTGATCCTGGCCGACGCTAATCTGGACAAAGTGCTGTC
CGCCTACAACAAGCACCGGGATAAGCCCATCAGAGAGCAGGCCGAGAATATCATCCACCTGTTTACCCTG
ACCAATCTGGGAGCCCCTGCCGCCTTCAAGTACTTTGACACCACCATCGACCGGAAGAGGTACACCAGCA
CCAAAGAGGTGCTGGACGCCACCCTGATCCACCAGAGCATCACCGGCCTGTACGAGACACGGATCGACCT
GTCTCAGCTGGGAGGCGACAAAAGGCCGGCGGCCACGAAAAAGGCCGGCCAGGCAAAAAAGAAAAAGTAA
GAATTCCTAGAGCTCGCTGATCAGCCTCGACTGTGCCTTCTAGTTGCCAGCCATCTGTTGTTTGCCCCTC
CCCCGTGCCTTCCTTGACCCTGGAAGGTGCCACTCCCACTGTCCTTTCCTAATAAAATGAGGAAATTGCA
TCGCATTGTCTGAGTAGGTGTCATTCTATTCTGGGGGGTGGGGTGGGGCAGGACAGCAAGGGGGAGGATT
GGGAAGAGAATAGCAGGCATGCTGGGGAGCGGCCGCAGGAACCCCTAGTGATGGAGTTGGCCACTCCCTC
TCTGCGCGCTCGCTCGCTCACTGAGGCCGGGCGACCAAAGGTCGCCCGACGCCCGGGCTTTGCCCGGGCG
GCCTCAGTGAGCGAGCGAGCGCGCAGCTGCCTGCAGGGGCGCCTGATGCGGTATTTTCTCCTTACGCATC
TGTGCGGTATTTCACACCGCATA
[95 nt withheld, positions 5694-5788]
T
[46 nt withheld, positions 5790-5835]
C
[141 nt withheld, positions 5837-5977]
CCTTTGACGTTGGAGTCCACGTTCTTT
[37 nt withheld, positions 6005-6041]
ACTCTATCTCGGGCTATTCTTTTGATTTATAAGGGATTTTGCCGATTTCGGTCTATTGGTTAAAAAATGA
GCTGATTTAACAAAAATTTAACGCGAATTTTAACAAAATATTAACGTTTACAATTTTATGGTGCACTCTC
AGTACAATCTGCTCTGATGCCGCATAGTTAAGCCAGCCCCGACACCCGCCAACACCCGCTGACGCGCCCT
GACGGGCTTGTCTGCTCCCGGCATCCGCTTACAGACAAGCTGTGACCGTCTCCGGGAGCTGCATGTGTCA
GAGGTTTTCACCGTCATCACCGAAACGCGCGAGACGAAAGGGCCTCGTGATACGCCTATTTTTATAGGTT
AATGTCATGATAATAATGGTTTCTTAGACGTCAGGTGGCACTTTTCGGGGAAATGTGCGCGGAACCCCTA
TTTGTTTATTTTTCTAAATACATTCAAATATGTATCCGCTCATGAGACAATAACCCTGATAAATGCTTCA
ATAATATTGAAAAAGGAAGAGTATGAGTATTCAACATTTCCGTGTCGCCCTTATTCCCTTTTTTGCGGCA
TTTTGCCTTCCTGTTTTTGCTCACCCAGAAACGCTGGTGAAAGTAAAAGATGCTGAAGATCAGTTGGGTG
CACGAGTGGGTTACATCGAACTGGATCTCAACAGCGGTAAGATCCTTGAGAGTTTTCGCCCCGAAGAACG
TTTTCCAATGATGAGCACTTTTAAAGTTCTGCTATGTGGCGCGGTATTATCCCGTATTGACGCCGGGCAA
GAGCAACTCGGTCGCCGCATACACTATTCTCAGAATGACTTGGTTGAGTACTCACCAGTCACAGAAAAGC
ATCTTACGGATGGCATGACAGTAAGAGAATTATGCAGTGCTGCCATAACCATGAGTGATAACACTGCGGC
CAACTTACTTCTGACAACGATCGGAGGACCGAAGGAGCTAACCGCTTTTTTGCACAACATGGGGGATCAT
GTAACTCGCCTTGATCGTTGGGAACCGGAGCTGAATGAAGCCATACCAAACGACGAGCGTGACACCACGA
TGCCTGTAGCAATGGCAACAACGTTGCGCAAACTATTAACTGGCGAACTACTTACTCTAGCTTCCCGGCA
ACAATTAATAGACTGGATGGAGGCGGATAAAGTTGCAGGACCACTTCTGCGCTCGGCCCTTCCGGCTGGC
TGGTTTATTGCTGATAAATCTGGAGCCGGTGAGCGTGGAAGCCGCGGTATCATTGCAGCACTGGGGCCAG
ATGGTAAGCCCTCCCGTATCGTAGTTATCTACACGACGGGGAGTCAGGCAACTATGGATGAACGAAATAG
ACAGATCGCTGAGATAGGTGCCTCACTGATTAAGCATTGGTAACTGTCAGACCAAGTTTACTCATATATA
CTTTAGATTGATTTAAAACTTCATTTTTAATTTAAAAGGATCTAGGTGAAGATCCTTTTTGATAATCTCA
TGACCAAAATCCCTTAACGTGAGTTTTCGTTCCACTGAGCGTCAGACCCCGTAGAAAAGATCAAAGGATC
TTCTTGAGATCCTTTTTTTCTGCGCGTAATCTGCTGCTTGCAAACAAAAAAACCACCGCTACCAGCGGTG
GTTTGTTTGCCGGATCAAGAGCTACCAACTCTTTTTCCGAAGGTAACTGGCTTCAGCAGAGCGCAGATAC
CAAATACTGTTCTTCTAGTGTAGCCGTAGTTAGGCCACCACTTCAAGAACTCTGTAGCACCGCCTACATA
CCTCGCTCTGCTAATCCTGTTACCAGTGGCTGCTGCCAGTGGCGATAAGTCGTGTCTTACCGGGTTGGAC
TCAAGACGATAGTTACCGGATAAGGCGCAGCGGTCGGGCTGAACGGGGGGTTCGTGCACACAGCCCAGCT
TGGAGCGAACGACCTACACCGAACTGAGATACCTACAGCGTGAGCTATGAGAAAGCGCCACGCTTCCCGA
AGGGAGAAAGGCGGACAGGTATCCGGTAAGCGGCAGGGTCGGAACAGGAGAGCGCACGAGGGAGCTTCCA
GGGGGAAACGCCTGGTATCTTTATAGTCCTGTCGGGTTTCGCCACCTCTGACTTGAGCGTCGATTTTTGT
GATGCTCGTCAGGGGGGCGGAGCCTATGGAAAAACGCCAGCAACGCGGCCTTTTTACGGTTCCTGGCCTT
TTGCTGGCCTTTTGCTCACATGTGAGGGCCTATTTCCCATGATTCCTTCATATTTGCATATACGATACAA
GGCTGTTAGAGAGATAATTGGAATTAATTTGACTGTAAACACAAAGATATTAGTACAAAATACGTGACGT
AGAAAGTAATAATTTCTTGGGTAGTTTGCAGTTTTAAAATTATGTTTTAAAATGGACTATCATATGCTTA
CCGTAACTTGAAAGTATTTCGATTTCTTGGCTTTATATATCTTGTGGAAAGGACGAAACACCGAAAATGT
CTTATTGCACGAGGTTT
